>Addgene plasmid #197481 | 1GFP-His-GFP-TEV-cs-ATG3_C264S | addgene full sequence | sequence record 389145 | Addgene NGS Result
TGGCGAATGGG
[124 nt withheld, positions 12-135]
C
[91 nt withheld, positions 137-227]
A
[49 nt withheld, positions 229-277]
CCTTTGACGTTGGAGTCCACGTTCTTT
[37 nt withheld, positions 305-341]
ACCCTATCTCGGTCTATTCTTTTGATTTATAAGGGATTTTGCCGATTTCGGCCTATTGGTTAAAAAATGA
GCTGATTTAACAAAAATTTAACGCGAATTTTAACAAACTAGTAACGTTTACAATTTCAGGTGGCACTTTT
CGGGGAAATGTGCGCGGAACCCCTATTTGTTTATTTTTCTAAATACATTCAAATATGTATCCGCTCATGA
ATTAATTCTTAGAAAAACTCATCGAGCATCAAATGAAACTGCAATTTATTCATATCAGGATTATCAATAC
CATATTTTTGAAAAAGCCGTTTCTGTAATGAAGGAGAAAACTCACCGAGGCAGTTCCATAGGATGGCAAG
ATCCTGGTATCGGTCTGCGATTCCGACTCGTCCAACATCAATACAACCTATTAATTTCCCCTCGTCAAAA
ATAAGGTTATCAAGTGAGAAATCACCATGAGTGACGACTGAATCCGGTGAGAATGGCAAAAGTTTATGCA
TTTCTTTCCAGACTTGTTCAACAGGCCAGCCATTACGCTCGTCATCAAAATCACTCGCATCAACCAAACC
GTTATTCATTCGTGATTGCGCCTGAGCGAGACGAAATACGCGATCGCTGTTAAAAGGACAATTACAAACA
GGAATCGAATGCAACCGGCGCAGGAACACTGCCAGCGCATCAACAATGTTTTCACCTGAATCAGGATATT
CTTCTAATACCTGGAATGCTGTTTTCCCGGGGATCGCAGTGGTGAGTAACCATGCATCATCAGGAGTACG
GATAAAATGCTTGATGGTCGGAAGAGGCATAAATTCCGTCAGCCAGTTTAGTCTGACCATCTCATCTGTA
ACATCATTGGCAACGCTACCTTTGCCATGTTTCAGAAACAACTCTGGCGCATCGGGCTTCCCATACAATC
GATAGATTGTCGCACCTGATTGCCCGACATTATCGCGAGCCCATTTATACCCATATAAATCAGCATCCAT
GTTGGAATTTAATCGCGGCCTAGAGCAAGACGTTTCCCGTTGAATATGGCTCATAACACCCCTTGTATTA
CTGTTTATGTAAGCAGACAGTTTTATTGTTCATGACCAAAATCCCTTAACGTGAGTTTTCGTTCCACTGA
GCGTCAGACCCCGTAGAAAAGATCAAAGGATCTTCTTGAGATCCTTTTTTTCTGCGCGTAATCTGCTGCT
TGCAAACAAAAAAACCACCGCTACCAGCGGTGGTTTGTTTGCCGGATCAAGAGCTACCAACTCTTTTTCC
GAAGGTAACTGGCTTCAGCAGAGCGCAGATACCAAATACTGTCCTTCTAGTGTAGCCGTAGTTAGGCCAC
CACTTCAAGAACTCTGTAGCACCGCCTACATACCTCGCTCTGCTAATCCTGTTACCAGTGGCTGCTGCCA
GTGGCGATAAGTCGTGTCTTACCGGGTTGGACTCAAGACGATAGTTACCGGATAAGGCGCAGCGGTCGGG
CTGAACGGGGGGTTCGTGCACACAGCCCAGCTTGGAGCGAACGACCTACACCGAACTGAGATACCTACAG
CGTGAGCTATGAGAAAGCGCCACGCTTCCCGAAGGGAGAAAGGCGGACAGGTATCCGGTAAGCGGCAGGG
TCGGAACAGGAGAGCGCACGAGGGAGCTTCCAGGGGGAAACGCCTGGTATCTTTATAGTCCTGTCGGGTT
TCGCCACCTCTGACTTGAGCGTCGATTTTTGTGATGCTCGTCAGGGGGGCGGAGCCTATGGAAAAACGCC
AGCAACGCGGCCTTTTTACGGTTCCTGGCCTTTTGCTGGCCTTTTGCTCACATGTTCTTTCCTGCGTTAT
CCCCTGATTCTGTGGATAACCGTATTACCGCCTTTGAGTGAGCTGATACCGCTCGCCGCAGCCGAACGAC
CGAGCGCAGCGAGTCAGTGAGCGAGGAAGCGGAAGAGCGCCTGATGCGGTATTTTCTCCTTACGCATCTG
TGCGGTATTTCACACCGCAATGGTGCACTCTCAGTACAATCTGCTCTGATGCCGCATAGTTAAGCCAGTA
TACACTCCGCTATCGCTACGTGACTGGGTCATGGCTGCGCCCCGACACCCGCCAACACCCGCTGACGCGC
CCTGACGGGCTTGTCTGCTCCCGGCATCCGCTTACAGACAAGCTGTGACCGTCTCCGGGAGCTGCATGTG
TCAGAGGTTTTCACCGTCATCACCGAAACGCGCGAGGCAGCTGCGGTAAAGCTCATCAGCGTGGTCGTGA
AGCGATTCACAGATGTCTGCCTGTTCATCCGCGTCCAGCTCGTTGAGTTTCTCCAGAAGCGTTAATGTCT
GGCTTCTGATAAAGCGGGCCATGTTAAGGGCGGTTTTTTCCTGTTTGGTCACTGATGCCTCCGTGTAAGG
GGGATTTCTGTTCATGGGGGTAATGATACCGATGAAACGAGAGAGGATGCTCACGATACGGGTTACTGAT
GATGAACATGCCCGGTTACTGGAACGTTGTGAGGGTAAACAACTGGCGGTATGGATGCGGCGGGACCAGA
GAAAAATCACTCAGGGTCAATGCCAGCGCTTCGTTAATACAGATGTAGGTGTTCCACAGGGTAGCCAGCA
GCATCCTGCGATGCAGATCCGGAACATAATGGTGCAGGGCGCTGACTTCCGCGTTTCCAGACTTTACGAA
ACACGGAAACCGAAGACCATTCATGTTGTTGCTCAGGTCGCAGACGTTTTGCAGCAGCAGTCGCTTCACG
TTCGCTCGCGTATCGGTGATTCATTCTGCTAACCAGTAAGGCAACCCCGCCAGCCTAGCCGGGTCCTCAA
CGACAGGAGCACGATCATGCGCACCCGTGGGGCCGCCATGCCGGCGATAATGGCCTGCTTCTCGCCGAAA
CGTTTGGTGGCGGGACCAGTGACGAAGGCTTGAGCGAGGGCGTGCAAGATTCCGAATACCGCAAGCGACA
GGCCGATCATCGTCGCGCTCCAGCGAAAGCGGTCCTCGCCGAAAATGACCCAGAGCGCTGCCGGCACCTG
TCCTACGAGTTGCATGATAAAGAAGACAGTCATAAGTGCGGCGACGATAGTCATGCCCCGCGCCCACCGG
AAGGAGCTGACTGGGTTGAAGGCTCTCAAGGGCATCGGTCGAGATCCCGGTGCCTAATGAGTGAGCTAAC
TTACATTAATTGCGTTGCGCTCACTGCCCGCTTTCCAGTCGGGAAACCTGTCGTGCCAGCTGCATTAATG
AATCGGCCAACGCGCGGGGAGAGGCGGTTTGCGTATTGGGCGCCAGGGTGGTTTTTCTTTTCACCAGTGA
GACGGGCAACAGCTGATTGCCCTTCACCGCCTGGCCCTGAGAGAGTTGCAGCAAGCGGTCCACGCTGGTT
TGCCCCAGCAGGCGAAAATCCTGTTTGATGGTGGTTAACGGCGGGATATAACATGAGCTGTCTTCGGTAT
CGTCGTATCCCACTACCGAGATATCCGCACCAACGCGCAGCCCGGACTCGGTAATGGCGCGCATTGCGCC
CAGCGCCATCTGATCGTTGGCAACCAGCATCGCAGTGGGAACGATACCCTCATTCAGCATTTGCATGGTT
TGTTGAAAACCGGACATGGCACTCCAGTCGCCTTCCCGTTCCGCTATCGGCTGAATTTGATTGCGAGTGA
GATATTTATGCCAGCCAGCCAGACGCAGACGCGCCGAGACAGAACTTAATGGGCCCGCTAACAGCGCGAT
TTGCTGGTGACCCAATGCGACCAGATGCTCCACGCCCAGTCGCGTACCGTCTTCATGGGAGAAAATAATA
CTGTTGATGGGTGTCTGGTCAGAGACATCAAGAAATAACGCCGGAACATTAGTGCAGGCAGCTTCCACAG
CAATGGCATCCTGGTCATCCAGCGGATAGTTAATGATCAGCCCACTGACGCGTTGCGCGAGAAGATTGTG
CACCGCCGCTTTACAGGCTTCGACGCCGCTTCGTTCTACCATCGACACCACCACGCTGGCACCCAGTTGA
TCGGCGCGAGATTTAATCGCCGCGACAATTTGCGACGGCGCGTGCAGGGCCAGACTGGAGGTGGCAACGC
CAATCAGCAACGACTGTTTGCCCGCCAGTTGTTGTGCCACGCGGTTGGGAATGTAATTCAGCTCCGCCAT
CGCCGCTTCCACTTTTTCCCGCGTTTTCGCAGAAACGTGGCTGGCCTGGTTCACCACGCGGGAAACGGTC
TGATAAGAGACACCGGCATACTCTGCGACATCGTATAACGTTACTGGTTTCACATTCACCACCCTGAATT
GACTCTCTTCCGGGCGCTATCATGCCATACCGCGAAAGGTTTTGCGCCATTCGATGGTGTCCGGGATCTC
GACGCTCTCCCTTATGCGACTCCTGCATTAGGAAGCAGCCCAGTAGTAGGTTGAGGCCGTTGAGCACCGC
CGCCGCAAGGAATGGTGCATGCAAGGAGATGGCGCCCAACAGTCCCCCGGCCACGGGGCCTGCCACCATA
CCCACGCCGAAACAAGCGCTCATGAGCCCGAAGTGGCGAGCCCGATCTTCCCCATCGGTGATGTCGGCGA
TATAGGCGCCAGCAACCGCACCTGTGGCGCCGGTGATGCCGGCCACGATGCGTCCGGCGTAGAGGATCGA
GATCTCGATCCCGCGAAATTAATACGACTCACTATAGGGGAATTGTGAGCGGATAACAATTCCCCTCTAG
AAATAATTTTGTTTAACTTTAAGAAGGAGATATACCATGGGTTCTTCTCACCATCACCATCACCATGGTT
CTTCTGTGAGCAAGGGCGAGGAGCTGTTCACCGGGGTGGTGCCCATCCTGGTCGAGCTGGACGGCGACGT
AAACGGCCACAAGTTCAGCGTGCGCGGCGAGGGCGAGGGCGATGCCACCAACGGCAAGCTGACCCTGAAG
TTCATCTGCACCACCGGCAAGCTGCCCGTGCCCTGGCCCACCCTCGTGACCACCCTGACCTACGGCGTGC
AGTGCTTCAGCCGCTACCCCGACCACATGAAGCAGCACGACTTCTTCAAGTCCGCCATGCCCGAAGGCTA
CGTCCAGGAGCGCACCATCTCCTTCAAGGACGACGGCACCTACAAGACCCGCGCCGAGGTGAAGTTCGAG
GGCGACACCCTGGTGAACCGCATCGAGCTGAAGGGCATCGACTTCAAGGAGGACGGCAACATCCTGGGGC
ACAAGCTGGAGTACAACTTCAACAGCCACAACGTCTATATCACGGCCGACAAGCAGAAGAACGGCATCAA
GGCGAACTTCAAGATCCGCCACAACGTCGAGGACGGCAGCGTGCAGCTCGCCGACCACTACCAGCAGAAC
ACCCCCATCGGCGACGGCCCCGTGCTGCTGCCCGACAACCACTACCTGAGCACCCAGTCCAAGCTGAGCA
AAGACCCCAACGAGAAGCGCGATCACATGGTCCTGCTGGAGTTCGTGACCGCCGCCGGGATCACTCTCGG
CATGGACGAGCTGTACAAGGGGATCGAGGAAAACCTGTACTTCCAATCCAATGCAATGCAGAATGTGATT
AATACTGTGAAGGGAAAGGCACTGGAAGTGGCTGAGTACCTGACCCCGGTCCTCAAGGAATCAAAGTTTA
AGGAAACAGGTGTAATTACCCCAGAAGAGTTTGTGGCAGCTGGAGATCACCTAGTCCACCACTGTCCAAC
ATGGCAATGGGCTACAGGGGAAGAATTGAAAGTGAAGGCATACCTACCAACAGGCAAACAATTTTTGGTA
ACCAAAAATGTGCCGTGCTATAAGCGGTGCAAACAGATGGAATATTCAGATGAATTGGAAGCTATCATTG
AAGAAGATGATGGTGATGGCGGATGGGTAGATACATATCACAACACAGGTATTACAGGAATAACGGAAGC
CGTTAAAGAGATCACACTGGAAAATAAGGACAATATAAGGCTTCAAGATTGCTCAGCACTATGTGAAGAG
GAAGAAGATGAAGATGAAGGAGAAGCTGCAGATATGGAAGAATATGAAGAGAGTGGATTGTTGGAAACAG
ATGAGGCTACCCTAGATACAAGGAAAATAGTAGAAGCTTGTAAAGCCAAAACTGATGCTGGCGGTGAAGA
TGCTATTTTGCAAACCAGAACTTATGACCTTTACATCACTTATGATAAATATTACCAGACTCCACGATTA
TGGTTGTTTGGCTATGATGAGCAACGGCAGCCTTTAACAGTTGAGCACATGTATGAAGACATCAGTCAGG
ATCATGTGAAGAAAACAGTGACCATTGAAAATCACCCTCATCTGCCACCACCTCCCATGTGTTCAGTTCA
CCCAAGCAGGCATGCTGAGGTGATGAAGAAAATCATTGAGACTGTTGCAGAAGGAGGGGGAGAACTTGGA
GTTCATATGTATCTTCTTATTTTCTTGAAATTTGTACAAGCTGTCATTCCAACAATAGAATATGACTACA
CAAGACACTTCACAATGTAATAATAACATTGGAAGTGGATAACGGATCCGAATTCGAGCGCCGTCGACAA
GCTTGCGGCCGCACTCGAGCACCACCACCACCACCACTGAGATCCGGCTGCTAACAAAGCCCGAAAGGAA
GCTGAGTTGGCTGCTGCCACCGCTGAGCAATAACTAGCATAACCCCTTGGGGCCTCTAAACGGGTCTTGA
GGGGTTTTTTGCTGAAAGGAGGAACTATATCCGGAT
Features (pLannotate 1.2.2; 22 found; start..end, strand, type, name):
     12..440     +  rep_origin     f1 ori (sequence partly withheld): f1 bacteriophage origin of replication; arrow indicates direction of (+) strand synthesis
    494..551     +  promoter       AmpR promoter (fragment): bla
    560..1375    -  CDS            KanR: aminoglycoside phosphotransferase; aph(3')-Ia; confers resistance to kanamycin in bacteria or G418 (Geneticin®) in eukaryotes
   1497..2085    +  rep_origin     ori: high-copy-number ColE1/pMB1/pBR322/pUC origin of replication
   2271..2410    -  misc_feature   bom: basis of mobility region from pBR322
   2512..2703    -  CDS            rop: Rop protein, which maintains plasmids at low copy number; rop
   2720..3100    +  CDS            YPB1_ECOLX: Protein predicted: Swiss-Prot protein existence level 4. From Escherichia coli.
   3172..3463    -  CDS            TcR (fragment): tetracycline efflux protein; tet; confers resistance to tetracycline
   3478..3499    -  protein_bind   CAP binding site: CAP binding activates transcription in the presence of cAMP. E. coli catabolite activator protein
   3512..4594    -  CDS            lacI: lac repressor; lacI; The lac repressor binds to the lac operator to inhibit transcription in E. coli. This inhibition can be relieved by adding lactose or isopropyl-β-D-thiogalactopyranoside (IPTG).
   4595..4672    -  promoter       lacI promoter: lacI
   4680..4959    -  CDS            TcR (fragment): tetracycline efflux protein; tet; confers resistance to tetracycline
   4981..4999    +  promoter       T7 promoter: promoter for bacteriophage T7 RNA polymerase
   5000..5024    +  protein_bind   lac operator: The lac repressor binds to the lac operator to inhibit transcription in E. coli. This inhibition can be relieved by adding lactose or isopropyl-β-D-thiogalactopyranoside (IPTG). lac repressor encoded by lacI
   5039..5061    +  RBS            RBS: efficient ribosome binding site from bacteriophage T7 gene 10 (Olins and Rangwala, 1989)
   5080..5097    +  CDS            6xHis: 6xHis affinity tag
   5107..5820    +  CDS            SiriusGFP: enhanced GFP (EGFP) derivative that exhibits robust folding and enhanced photostability (Zhong et al., 2019) mammalian codon-optimized
   5830..5846    +  CDS            TEV site (fragment): tobacco etch virus (TEV) protease recognition and cleavage site
   5857..6798    +  CDS            ATG3: ATG3_HUMAN - Also known as APG3, APG3L. Experimental evidence at protein level: Swiss-Prot protein existence level 1. E2 conjugating enzyme required for the cytoplasm to vacuole transport (Cvt), autophagy, and mitochondrial homeostasis. Responsible for the E2-like covalent binding of phosphatidylethanolamine to the C- terminal Gly of ATG8-like proteins (GABARAP, GABARAPL1, GABARAPL2 or MAP1LC3A). The ATG12-ATG5 conjugate plays a role of an E3 and promotes the transfer of ATG8-like proteins from ATG3 to phosphatidylethanolamine (PE). This step is required for the membrane association of ATG8-li
   6871..6888    +  CDS            9xHis (fragment): 9xHis affinity tag
   6898..6947    +  CDS            SET1 (fragment): solubility-enhancement tag derived from T7 phage gene 10B
   6955..7002    +  terminator     T7 terminator: transcription terminator for bacteriophage T7 RNA polymerase
