[The description below was written by a language model from this plasmid's Addgene catalogue record and pLannotate feature annotations shown in this document.]
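Description:
1GFP-His-GFP-TEV-cs-ATG3_C264S is a 7,027-nt bacterial expression plasmid built on the 1GFP ligation-independent cloning backbone, a pET-style T7 vector for producing recombinant protein in E. coli. It is selected with kanamycin through the aph(3')-Ia aminoglycoside phosphotransferase gene and replicates from a ColE1/pBR322-family origin. The catalogue lists it as high copy, although the feature table also annotates the rop gene and the bom region, elements inherited from pBR322 that normally moderate copy number. An f1 origin and residual tetracycline-resistance fragments are further backbone remnants.

The expression cassette is driven by a T7 promoter followed by a lac operator and the phage T7 gene 10 ribosome binding site. The plasmid also carries lacI under its own promoter, so transcription is repressed until relieved with IPTG in a host that supplies T7 RNA polymerase. The open reading frame encodes an N-terminal 6xHis tag, a GFP (annotated by similarity as an EGFP derivative), a TEV protease cleavage site and then human ATG3 carrying the C264S substitution, with a T7 terminator downstream. Short His-tag and solubility-tag fragments annotated after the ATG3 coding sequence appear to be vector sequence beyond the insert; the record describes only N-terminal tags.

ATG3 is the E2-like enzyme that conjugates ATG8-family proteins such as LC3 and GABARAP to phosphatidylethanolamine during autophagy. The record does not explain the rationale for C264S, though cysteine-to-serine changes in E2-like enzymes are typically used to alter or trap catalytic intermediates. The design allows affinity purification via the His tag, fluorescence tracking of the fusion, and tag removal with TEV protease, suiting it to biochemical and structural work.
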