Addgene plasmid #197481: 1GFP-His-GFP-TEV-cs-ATG3_C264S
Purpose: Bacterial Expression of human ATG3 C264S
Depositing lab: James Hurley. Depositing organization: University of California, Berkeley.
Backbone
  Vector backbone: 1GFP
  Vector type: Bacterial Expression
Growth in bacteria
  Bacterial resistance: Kanamycin, 50 μg/mL
  Growth temperature: 37°C
  Growth strain: DH5alpha
  Copy number: High Copy
Gene/Insert
  Gene/Insert name: ATG3
  Species: H. sapiens (human)
  Mutation: C264S
  Entrez Gene: ATG3 (a.k.a. APG3, APG3-LIKE, APG3L, PC3-96, hApg3)
  Tag / fusion protein: His-GFP (N terminal on insert)
  Cloning method: Ligation Independent Cloning
Terms and licenses: Academic/Nonprofit Terms; Industry Terms: Not Available to Industry
How to cite: 1GFP-His-GFP-TEV-cs-ATG3_C264S was a gift from James Hurley (Addgene plasmid # 197481 ; http://n2t.net/addgene:197481 ; RRID:Addgene_197481)
